>Addgene plasmid #99394 | pMH-SFB-BRCA1 | addgene full sequence | sequence record 190615 | Addgene NGS Result
AATTACGGGGTCATTAGTTCATAGCCCATATATGGAGTTCCGCGTTACATAACTTACGGTAAATGGCCCG
CCTGGCTGACCGCCCAACGACCCCCGCCCATTGACGTCAATAATGACGTATGTTCCCATAGTAACGCCAA
TAGGGACTTTCCATTGACGTCAATGGGTGGAGTATTTACGGTAAACTGCCCACTTGGCAGTACATCAAGT
GTATCATATGCCAAGTACGCCCCCTATTGACGTCAATGACGGTAAATGGCCCGCCTGGCATTATGCCCAG
TACATGACCTTATGGGACTTTCCTACTTGGCAGTACATCTACGTATTAGTCATCGCTATTACCATGGTGA
TGCGGTTTTGGCAGTACATCAATGGGCGTGGATAGCGGTTTGACTCACGGGGATTTCCAAGTCTCCACCC
CATTGACGTCAATGGGAGTTTGTTTTGGCACCAAAATCAACGGGACTTTCCAAAATGTCGTAACAACTCC
GCCCCATTGACGCAAATGGGCGGTAGGCGTGTACGGTGGGAGGTCTATATAAGCAGAGCTGGTTTAGTGA
ACCGTCAGATCCGCTAGCGCTACCGGACTCAGATCTCGAGGCCACCATGAAAGAAACCGCTGCTGCTAAA
TTCGAACGCCAGCACATGGACAGCGGAGCCGGCGCAGGAGCCGGCGCTGACGCGCCTGACTACAAAGACG
ATGACGACAAGGGAGATTACAAGGATGACGATGACAAAGGCGCGTCGATGGACGAGAAGACCACCGGCTG
GCGGGGCGGCCACGTGGTGGAGGGCCTGGCCGGCGAGCTGGAGCAGCTGCGGGCCAGGCTGGAGCACCAC
CCTCAGGGCCAGCGGGAGCCCTCCGGCGGCTGCAAGCTGGGCGGCGCGCCTGAATTCTGCAGTCGACGGT
ACCGCGGGCCCATCGCTCGAGAGACAAGTTTGTACAAAAAAGCAGGCTCCATGGATTTATCTGCTCTTCG
CGTTGAAGAAGTACAAAATGTCATTAATGCTATGCAGAAAATCTTAGAGTGTCCCATCTGTCTGGAGTTG
ATCAAGGAACCTGTCTCCACAAAGTGTGACCACATATTTTGCAAATTTTGCATGCTGAAACTTCTCAACC
AGAAGAAAGGGCCTTCACAGTGTCCTTTATGTAAGAATGATATAACCAAAAGGAGCCTACAAGAAAGTAC
GAGATTTAGTCAACTTGTTGAAGAGCTATTGAAAATCATTTGTGCTTTTCAGCTTGACACAGGTTTGGAG
TATGCAAACAGCTATAATTTTGCAAAAAAGGAAAATAACTCTCCTGAACATCTAAAAGATGAAGTTTCTA
TCATCCAAAGTATGGGCTACAGAAACCGTGCCAAAAGACTTCTACAGAGTGAACCCGAAAATCCTTCCTT
GCAGGAAACCAGTCTCAGTGTCCAACTCTCTAACCTTGGAACTGTGAGAACTCTGAGGACAAAGCAGCGG
ATACAACCTCAAAAGACGTCTGTCTACATTGAATTGGGATCTGATTCTTCTGAAGATACCGTTAATAAGG
CAACTTATTGCAGTGTGGGAGATCAAGAATTGTTACAAATCACCCCTCAAGGAACCAGGGATGAAATCAG
TTTGGATTCTGCAAAAAAGGCTGCTTGTGAATTTTCTGAGACGGATGTAACAAATACTGAACATCATCAA
CCCAGTAATAATGATTTGAACACCACTGAGAAGCGTGCAGCTGAGAGGCATCCAGAAAAGTATCAGGGTA
GTTCTGTTTCAAACTTGCATGTGGAGCCATGTGGCACAAATACTCATGCCAGCTCATTACAGCATGAGAA
CAGCAGTTTATTACTCACTAAAGACAGAATGAATGTAGAAAAGGCTGAATTCTGTAATAAAAGCAAACAG
CCTGGCTTAGCAAGGAGCCAACATAACAGATGGGCTGGAAGTAAGGAAACATGTAATGATAGGCGGACTC
CCAGCACAGAAAAAAAGGTAGATCTGAATGCTGATCCCCTGTGTGAGAGAAAAGAATGGAATAAGCAGAA
ACTGCCATGCTCAGAGAATCCTAGAGATACTGAAGATGTTCCTTGGATAACACTAAATAGCAGCATTCAG
AAAGTTAATGAGTGGTTTTCCAGAAGTGATGAACTGTTAGGTTCTGATGACTCACATGATGGGGAGTCTG
AATCAAATGCCAAAGTAGCTGATGTATTGGACGTTCTAAATGAGGTAGATGAATATTCTGGTTCTTCAGA
GAAAATAGACTTACTGGCCAGTGATCCTCATGAGGCTTTAATATGTAAAAGTGAAAGAGTTCACTCCAAA
TCAGTAGAGAGTAATATTGAAGACAAAATATTTGGGAAAACCTATCGGAAGAAGGCAAGCCTCCCCAACT
TAAGCCATGTAACTGAAAATCTAATTATAGGAGCATTTGTTACTGAGCCACAGATAATACAAGAGCGTCC
CCTCACAAATAAATTAAAGCGTAAAAGGAGACCTACATCAGGCCTTCATCCTGAGGATTTTATCAAGAAA
GCAGATTTGGCAGTTCAAAAGACTCCTGAAATGATAAATCAGGGAACTAACCAAACGGAGCAGAATGGTC
AAGTGATGAATATTACTAATAGTGGTCATGAGAATAAAACAAAAGGTGATTCTATTCAGAATGAGAAAAA
TCCTAACCCAATAGAATCACTCGAAAAAGAATCTGCTTTCAAAACGAAAGCTGAACCTATAAGCAGCAGT
ATAAGCAATATGGAACTCGAATTAAATATCCACAATTCAAAAGCACCTAAAAAGAATAGGCTGAGGAGGA
AGTCTTCTACCAGGCATATTCATGCGCTTGAACTAGTAGTCAGTAGAAATCTAAGCCCACCTAATTGTAC
TGAATTGCAAATTGATAGTTGTTCTAGCAGTGAAGAGATAAAGAAAAAAAAGTACAACCAAATGCCAGTC
AGGCACAGCAGAAACCTACAACTCATGGAAGGTAAAGAACCTGCAACTGGAGCCAAGAAGAGTAACAAGC
CAAATGAACAGACAAGTAAAAGACATGACAGTGATACTTTCCCAGAGCTGAAGTTAACAAATGCACCTGG
TTCTTTTACTAAGTGTTCAAATACCAGTGAACTTAAAGAATTTGTCAATCCTAGCCTTCCAAGAGAAGAA
AAAGAAGAGAAACTAGAAACAGTTAAAGTGTCTAATAATGCTGAAGACCCCAAAGATCTCATGTTAAGTG
GAGAAAGGGTTTTGCAAACTGAAAGATCTGTAGAGAGTAGCAGTATTTCACTGGTACCTGGTACTGATTA
TGGCACTCAGGAAAGTATCTCGTTACTGGAAGTTAGCACTCTAGGGAAGGCAAAAACAGAACCAAATAAA
TGTGTGAGTCAGTGTGCAGCATTTGAAAACCCCAAGGGACTAATTCATGGTTGTTCCAAAGATAATAGAA
ATGACACAGAAGGCTTTAAGTATCCATTGGGACATGAAGTTAACCACAGTCGGGAAACAAGCATAGAAAT
GGAAGAAAGTGAACTTGATGCTCAGTATTTGCAGAATACATTCAAGGTTTCAAAGCGCCAGTCATTTGCT
CTGTTTTCAAATCCAGGAAATGCAGAAGAGGAATGTGCAACATTCTCTGCCCACTCTGGGTCCTTAAAGA
AACAAAGTCCAAAAGTCACTTTTGAATGTGAACAAAAGGAAGAAAATCAAGGAAAGAATGAGTCTAATAT
CAAGCCTGTACAGACAGTTAATATCACTGCAGGCTTTCCTGTGGTTGGTCAGAAAGATAAGCCAGTTGAT
AATGCCAAATGTAGTATCAAAGGAGGCTCTAGGTTTTGTCTATCATCTCAGTTCAGAGGCAACGAAACTG
GACTCATTACTCCAAATAAACATGGACTTTTACAAAACCCATATCGTATACCACCACTTTTTCCCATCAA
GTCATTTGTTAAAACTAAATGTAAGAAAAATCTGCTAGAGGAAAACTTTGAGGAACATTCAATGTCACCT
GAAAGAGAAATGGGAAATGAGAACATTCCAAGTACAGTGAGCACAATTAGCCGTAATAACATTAGAGAAA
ATGTTTTTAAAGGAGCCAGCTCAAGCAATATTAATGAAGTAGGTTCCAGTACTAATGAAGTGGGCTCCAG
TATTAATGAAATAGGTTCCAGTGATGAAAACATTCAAGCAGAACTAGGTAGAAACAGAGGGCCAAAATTG
AATGCTATGCTTAGATTAGGGGTTTTGCAACCTGAGGTCTATAAACAAAGTCTTCCTGGAAGTAATTGTA
AGCATCCTGAAATAAAAAAGCAAGAATATGAAGAAGTAGTTCAGACTGTTAATACAGATTTCTCTCCATA
TCTGATTTCAGATAACTTAGAACAGCCTATGGGAAGTAGTCATGCATCTCAGGTTTGTTCTGAGACACCT
GATGACCTGTTAGATGATGGTGAAATAAAGGAAGATACTAGTTTTGCTGAAAATGACATTAAGGAAAGTT
CTGCTGTTTTTAGCAAAAGCGTCCAGAGAGGAGAGCTTAGCAGGAGTCCTAGCCCTTTCACCCATACACA
TTTGGCTCAGGGTTACCGAAGAGGGGCCAAGAAATTAGAGTCCTCAGAAGAGAACTTATCTAGTGAGGAT
GAAGAGCTTCCCTGCTTCCAACACTTGTTATTTGGTAAAGTAAACAATATACCTTCTCAGTCTACTAGGC
ATAGCACCGTTGCTACCGAGTGTCTGTCTAAGAACACAGAGGAGAATTTATTATCATTGAAGAATAGCTT
AAATGACTGCAGTAACCAGGTAATATTGGCAAAGGCATCTCAGGAACATCACCTTAGTGAGGAAACAAAA
TGTTCTGCTAGCTTGTTTTCTTCACAGTGCAGTGAATTGGAAGACTTGACTGCAAATACAAACACCCAGG
ATCCTTTCTTGATTGGTTCTTCCAAACAAATGAGGCATCAGTCTGAAAGCCAGGGAGTTGGTCTGAGTGA
CAAGGAATTGGTTTCAGATGATGAAGAAAGAGGAACGGGCTTGGAAGAAAATAATCAAGAAGAGCAAAGC
ATGGATTCAAACTTAGGTGAAGCAGCATCTGGGTGTGAGAGTGAAACAAGCGTCTCTGAAGACTGCTCAG
GGCTATCCTCTCAGAGTGACATTTTAACCACTCAGCAGAGGGATACCATGCAACATAACCTGATAAAGCT
CCAGCAGGAAATGGCTGAACTAGAAGCTGTGTTAGAACAGCATGGGAGCCAGCCTTCTAACAGCTACCCT
TCCATCATAAGTGACTCCTCTGCCCTTGAGGACCTGCGAAATCCAGAACAAAGCACATCAGAAAAAGCAG
TATTAACTTCACAGAAAAGTAGTGAATACCCTATAAGCCAGAATCCAGAAGGCCTTTCTGCTGACAAGTT
TGAGGTGTCTGCAGATAGTTCTACCAGTAAAAATAAAGAACCAGGAGTGGAAAGGTCATCCCCTTCTAAA
TGCCCATCATTAGATGATAGGTGGTACATGCACAGTTGCTCTGGGAGTCTTCAGAATAGAAACTACCCAT
CTCAAGAGGAGCTCATTAAGGTTGTTGATGTGGAGGAGCAACAGCTGGAAGAGTCTGGGCCACACGATTT
GACGGAAACATCTTACTTGCCAAGGCAAGATCTAGAGGGAACCCCTTACCTGGAATCTGGAATCAGCCTC
TTCTCTGATGACCCTGAATCTGATCCTTCTGAAGACAGAGCCCCAGAGTCAGCTCGTGTTGGCAACATAC
CATCTTCAACCTCTGCATTGAAAGTTCCCCAATTGAAAGTTGCAGAATCTGCCCAGGGTCCAGCTGCTGC
TCATACTACTGATACTGCTGGGTATAATGCAATGGAAGAAAGTGTGAGCAGGGAGAAGCCAGAATTGACA
GCTTCAACAGAAAGGGTCAACAAAAGAATGTCCATGGTGGTGTCTGGCCTGACCCCAGAAGAATTTATGC
TCGTGTACAAGTTTGCCAGAAAACACCACATCACTTTAACTAATCTAATTACTGAAGAGACTACTCATGT
TGTTATGAAAACAGATGCTGAGTTTGTGTGTGAACGGACACTGAAATATTTTCTAGGAATTGCGGGAGGA
AAATGGGTAGTTAGCTATTTCTGGGTGACCCAGTCTATTAAAGAAAGAAAAATGCTGAATGAGCATGATT
TTGAAGTCAGAGGAGATGTGGTCAATGGAAGAAACCACCAAGGTCCAAAGCGAGCAAGAGAATCCCAGGA
CAGAAAGATCTTCAGGGGGCTAGAAATCTGTTGCTATGGGCCCTTCACCAACATGCCCACAGATCAACTG
GAATGGATGGTACAGCTGTGTGGTGCTTCTGTGGTGAAGGAGCTTTCATCATTCACCCTTGGCACAGGTG
TCCACCCAATTGTGGTTGTGCAGCCAGATGCCTGGACAGAGGACAATGGCTTCCATGCAATTGGGCAGAT
GTGTGAGGCACCTGTGGTGACCCGAGAGTGGGTGTTGGACAGTGTAGCACTCTACCAGTGCCAGGAGCTG
GACACCTACCTGATACCCCAGATCCCCCACAGCCACTACTGAACCCAGCTTTCTTGTACAAAGTGGCTCG
AGCAGGGATCCGCCCCTCTCCCTCCCCCCCCCCTAACGTTACTGGCCGAAGCCGCTTGGAATAAGGCCGG
TGTGCGTTTGTCTATATGTTATTTTCCACCATATTGCCGTCTTTTGGCAATGTGAGGGCCCGGAAACCTG
GCCCTGTCTTCTTGACGAGCATTCCTAGGGGTCTTTCCCCTCTCGCCAAAGGAATGCAAGGTCTGTTGAA
TGTCGTGAAGGAAGCGTAGGAATTCGCCAGCACAGTGGTCGACCCTGTGGAATGTGTGTCAGTTAGGGTG
TGGAAAGTCCCCAGGCTCCCCAGCAGGCAGAAGTATGCAAAGCATGCATCTCAATTAGTCAGCAACCAGG
TGTGGAAAGTCCCCAGGCTCCCCAGCAGGCAGAAGTATGCAAAGCATGCATCTCAATTAGTCAGCAACCA
TAGTCCCGCCCCTAACTCCGCCCATCCCGCCCCTAACTCCGCCCAGTTCCGCCCATTCTCCGCCCCATGG
CTGACTAATTTTTTTTATTTATGCAGAGGCCGAGGCCGCCTCGGCCTCTGAGCTATTCCAGAAGTAGTGA
GGAGGCTTTTTTGGAGGCCTAGGCTTTTGCAAAAAGCTTACCATGACCGAGTACAAGCCCACGGTGCGCC
TCGCCACCCGCGACGACGTCCCCAGGGCCGTACGCACCCTCGCCGCCGCGTTCGCCGACTACCCCGCCAC
GCGCCACACCGTCGATCCGGACCGCCACATCGAGCGGGTCACCGAGCTGCAAGAACTCTTCCTCACGCGC
GTCGGGCTCGACATCGGCAAGGTGTGGGTCGCGGACGACGGCGCCGCGGTGGCGGTCTGGACCACGCCGG
AGAGCGTCGAAGCGGGGGCGGTGTTCGCCGAGATCGGCCCGCGCATGGCCGAGTTGAGCGGTTCCCGGCT
GGCCGCGCAGCAACAGATGGAAGGCCTCCTGGCGCCGCACCGGCCCAAGGAGCCCGCGTGGTTCCTGGCC
ACCGTCGGCGTCTCGCCCGACCACCAGGGCAAGGGTCTGGGCAGCGCCGTCGTGCTCCCCGGAGTGGAGG
CGGCCGAGCGCGCCGGGGTGCCCGCCTTCCTGGAGACCTCCGCGCCCCGCAACCTCCCCTTCTACGAGCG
GCTCGGCTTCACCGTCACCGCCGACGTCGAGGTGCCCGAAGGACCGCGCACCTGGTGCATGACCCGCAAG
CCCGGTGCCTGACGCCCGCCCCACGACCCGCAGCGCCCGACCGAAAGGAGCGCACGACCCCATGCATCGA
TAAAATAAAAGATTTTATTTAGTCTCCAGAAAAAGGGGGGAATGAAAGACCCCACCTGTAGGTTTGGCAA
GCTAGCTTAAGTAACGCCATTTTGCAAGGCATGGAAAAATACATAACTGAGAATAGAGAAGTTCAGATCA
AGGTCAGGAACAGATGGAACAGCTGAATATGGGCCAAACAGGATATCTGTGGTAAGCAGTTCCTGCCCCG
GCTCAGGGCCAAGAACAGATGGAACAGCTGAATATGGGCCAAACAGGATATCTGTGGTAAGCAGTTCCTG
CCCCGGCTCAGGGCCAAGAACAGATGGTCCCCAGATGCGGTCCAGCCCTCAGCAGTTTCTAGAGAACCAT
CAGATGTTTCCAGGGTGCCCCAAGGACCTGAAATGACCCTGTGCCTTATTTGAACTAACCAATCAGTTCG
CTTCTCGCTTCTGTTCGCGCGCTTCTGCTCCCCGAGCTCAATAAAAGAGCCCACAACCCCTCACTCGGGG
CGCCAGTCCTCCGATTGACTGAGTCGCCCGGGTACCCGTGTATCCAATAAACCCTCTTGCAGTTGCATCC
GACTTGTGGTCTCGCTGTTCCTTGGGAGGGTCTCCTCTGAGTGATTGACTACCCGTCAGCGGGGGTCTTT
CACATGCAGCATGTATCAAAATTAATTTGGTTTTTTTTCTTAAGTATTTACATTAAATGGCCATAGTTGC
ATTAATGAATCGGCCAACGCGCGGGGAGAGGCGGTTTGCGTATTGGGCGCTCTTCCGCTTCCTCGCTCAC
TGACTCGCTGCGCTCGGTCGTTCGGCTGCGGCGAGCGGTATCAGCTCACTCAAAGGCGGTAATACGGTTA
TCCACAGAATCAGGGGATAACGCAGGAAAGAACATGTGAGCAAAAGGCCAGCAAAAGGCCAGGAACCGTA
AAAAGGCCGCGTTGCTGGCGTTTTTCCATAGGCTCCGCCCCCCTGACGAGCATCACAAAAATCGACGCTC
AAGTCAGAGGTGGCGAAACCCGACAGGACTATAAAGATACCAGGCGTTTCCCCCTGGAAGCTCCCTCGTG
CGCTCTCCTGTTCCGACCCTGCCGCTTACCGGATACCTGTCCGCCTTTCTCCCTTCGGGAAGCGTGGCGC
TTTCTCATAGCTCACGCTGTAGGTATCTCAGTTCGGTGTAGGTCGTTCGCTCCAAGCTGGGCTGTGTGCA
CGAACCCCCCGTTCAGCCCGACCGCTGCGCCTTATCCGGTAACTATCGTCTTGAGTCCAACCCGGTAAGA
CACGACTTATCGCCACTGGCAGCAGCCACTGGTAACAGGATTAGCAGAGCGAGGTATGTAGGCGGTGCTA
CAGAGTTCTTGAAGTGGTGGCCTAACTACGGCTACACTAGAAGAACAGTATTTGGTATCTGCGCTCTGCT
GAAGCCAGTTACCTTCGGAAAAAGAGTTGGTAGCTCTTGATCCGGCAAACAAACCACCGCTGGTAGCGGT
GGTTTTTTTGTTTGCAAGCAGCAGATTACGCGCAGAAAAAAAGGATCTCAAGAAGATCCTTTGATCTTTT
CTACGGGGTCTGACGCTCAGTGGAACGAAAACTCACGTTAAGGGATTTTGGTCATGAGATTATCAAAAAG
GATCTTCACCTAGATCCTTTTGCGGCCGCAAATCAATCTAAAGTATATATGAGTAAACTTGGTCTGACAG
TTACCAATGCTTAATCAGTGAGGCACCTATCTCAGCGATCTGTCTATTTCGTTCATCCATAGTTGCCTGA
CTCCCCGTCGTGTAGATAACTACGATACGGGAGGGCTTACCATCTGGCCCCAGTGCTGCAATGATACCGC
GAGACCCACGCTCACCGGCTCCAGATTTATCAGCAATAAACCAGCCAGCCGGAAGGGCCGAGCGCAGAAG
TGGTCCTGCAACTTTATCCGCCTCCATCCAGTCTATTAATTGTTGCCGGGAAGCTAGAGTAAGTAGTTCG
CCAGTTAATAGTTTGCGCAACGTTGTTGCCATTGCTACAGGCATCGTGGTGTCACGCTCGTCGTTTGGTA
TGGCTTCATTCAGCTCCGGTTCCCAACGATCAAGGCGAGTTACATGATCCCCCATGTTGTGCAAAAAAGC
GGTTAGCTCCTTCGGTCCTCCGATCGTTGTCAGAAGTAAGTTGGCCGCAGTGTTATCACTCATGGTTATG
GCAGCACTGCATAATTCTCTTACTGTCATGCCATCCGTAAGATGCTTTTCTGTGACTGGTGAGTACTCAA
CCAAGTCATTCTGAGAATAGTGTATGCGGCGACCGAGTTGCTCTTGCCCGGCGTCAATACGGGATAATAC
CGCGCCACATAGCAGAACTTTAAAAGTGCTCATCATTGGAAAACGTTCTTCGGGGCGAAAACTCTCAAGG
ATCTTACCGCTGTTGAGATCCAGTTCGATGTAACCCACTCGTGCACCCAACTGATCTTCAGCATCTTTTA
CTTTCACCAGCGTTTCTGGGTGAGCAAAAACAGGAAGGCAAAATGCCGCAAAAAAGGGAATAAGGGCGAC
ACGGAAATGTTGAATACTCATACTCTTCCTTTTTCAATATTATTGAAGCATTTATCAGGGTTATTGTCTC
ATGAGCGGATACATATTTGAATGTATTTAGAAAAATAAACAAATAGGGGTTCCGCGCACATTTCCCCGAA
AAGTGCCACCTGCAGCCTGAATATGGGCCAAACAGGATATCTGTGGTAAGCAGTTCCTGCCCCGGCTCAG
GGCCAAGAACAGATGGAACAGCTGAATATGGGCCAAACAGGATATCTGTGGTAAGCAGTTCCTGCCCCGG
CTCAGGGCCAAGAACAGATGGTCCCCAGATGCGGTCCAGCCCTCAGCAGTTTCTAGAGAACCATCAGATG
TTTCCAGGGTGCCCCAAGGACCTGAAATGACCCTGTGCCTTATTTGAACTAACCAATCAGTTCGCTTCTC
GCTTCTGTTCGCGCGCTTCTGCTCCCCGAGCTCAATAAAAGAGCCCACAACCCCTCACTCGGGGCGCCAG
TCCTCCGATTGACTGAGTCGCCCGGGTACCCGTGTATCCAATAAACCCTCTTGCAGTTGCATCCGACTTG
TGGTCTCGCTGTTCCTTGGGAGGGTCTCCTCTGAGTGATTGACTACCCGTCAGCGGGGGTCTTTCATTTG
GGGGCTCGTCCGGGATCGGGAGACCCCTGCCCAGGGACCACCGACCCACCACCGGGAGGCAAGCTGGCCA
GCAACTTATCTGTGTCTGTCCGATTGTCTAGTGTCTATGACTGATTTTATGCGCCTGCGTCGGTACTAGT
TAGCTAACTAGCTCTGTATCTGGCGGACCCGTGGTGGAACTGACGAGTTCTGAACACCCGGCCGCAACCC
TGGGAGACGTCCCAGGGACTTTGGGGGCCGTTTTTGTGGCCCGACCTGAGGAAGGGAGTCGATGTGGAAT
CCGACCCCGTCAGGATATGTGGTTCTGGTAGGAGACGAGAACCTAAAACAGTTCCCGCCTCCGTCTGAAT
TTTTGCTTTCGGTTTGGAACCGAAGCCGCGCGTCTTGTCTGCTGCAGCGCTGCAGCATCGTTCTGTGTTG
TCTCTGTCTGACTGTGTTTCTGTATTTGTCTGAAAATTAGGGCCAGACTGTTACCACTCCCTTAAGTTTG
ACCTTAGGTCACTGGAAAGATGTCGAGCGGATCGCTCACAACCAGTCGGTAGATGTCAAGAAGAGACGTT
GGGTTACCTTCTGCTCTGCAGAATGGCCAACCTTTAACGTCGGATGGCCGCGAGACGGCACCTTTAACCG
AGACCTCATCACCCAGGTTAAGATCAAGGTCTTTTCACCTGGCCCGCATGGACACCCAGACCAGGTCCCC
TACATCGTGACCTGGGAAGCCTTGGCTTTTGACCCCCCTCCCTGGGTCAAGCCCTTTGTACACCCTAAGC
CTCCGCCTCCTCTTCCTCCATCCGCCCCGTCTCTCCCCCTTGAACCTCCTCGTTCGACCCCGCCTCGATC
CTCCCTTTATCCAGCCCTCACTCCTTCTCTAGGCGCCGGCCGGATCCCAGTGTGGTGGTACTAATAGTAA
TC
Features (pLannotate 1.2.2; 22 found; start..end, strand, type, name):
     43..346     +  enhancer       CMV enhancer: human cytomegalovirus immediate early enhancer
    347..550     +  promoter       CMV promoter: human cytomegalovirus (CMV) immediate early promoter
    573..600     +  misc_feature   MCS (fragment): multiple cloning site
    610..654     +  CDS            S-Tag: affinity and epitope tag derived from pancreatic ribonuclease A
    703..731     +  CDS            3xFLAG (fragment): three tandem FLAG® epitope tags
    748..861     +  CDS            SBP: streptavidin-binding peptide selected from a peptide library; binds streptavidin with nanomolar affinity (Keefe et al., 2001)
    892..921     +  misc_feature   MCS (fragment): multiple cloning site
    934..958     +  protein_bind   attB1: mutant version of attB; recombination site for the Gateway® BP reaction BP Clonase™
    961..6549    +  CDS            BRCA1: BRCA1_HUMAN - Also known as RNF53. Experimental evidence at protein level: Swiss-Prot protein existence level 1. E3 ubiquitin-protein ligase that specifically mediates the formation of 'Lys-6'-linked polyubiquitin chains and plays a central role in DNA repair by facilitating cellular responses to DNA damage (PubMed:12890688, PubMed:14976165, PubMed:16818604, PubMed:17525340, PubMed:12887909, PubMed:10500182, PubMed:19261748). It is unclear whether it also mediates the formation of other types of polyubiquitin chains (PubMed:12890688). The BRCA1-BARD1 heterodimer coordinates a diverse range of
   6556..6576    -  protein_bind   attB2: mutant version of attB; core recombination site for the Gateway® BP reaction BP Clonase™
   6593..6805    +  misc_feature   IRES (fragment): internal ribosome entry site (IRES) of the encephalomyocarditis virus (EMCV)
   6844..7173    +  promoter       SV40 promoter: SV40 enhancer and early promoter
   7183..7782    +  CDS            PuroR: puromycin N-acetyltransferase; pac from Streptomyces alboniger; confers resistance to puromycin
   7881..8002    +  LTR            3' LTR (ΔU3) (fragment): self-inactivating 3' long terminal repeat (LTR) from Moloney murine leukemia virus
   8003..8472    +  LTR            LTR: long terminal repeat from Moloney murine leukemia virus
   8538..8590    -  CDS            lacI (fragment): lac repressor; lacI; The lac repressor binds to the lac operator to inhibit transcription in E. coli. This inhibition can be relieved by adding lactose or isopropyl-β-D-thiogalactopyranoside (IPTG).
   8773..9361    -  rep_origin     ori: high-copy-number ColE1/pMB1/pBR322/pUC origin of replication
   9521..10381   -  CDS            AmpR: β-lactamase; bla; confers resistance to ampicillin, carbenicillin, and related antibiotics
  10382..10486   -  promoter       AmpR promoter: bla
  10517..10986   +  LTR            LTR: long terminal repeat from Moloney murine leukemia virus
  11110..11384   +  misc_feature   MESV Ψ (fragment): packaging signal of murine embryonic stem cell virus
  11451..11867   +  CDS            gag (truncated): truncated Moloney murine leukemia virus (MMLV) gag gene lacking the start codon
