[The description below was written by a language model from this plasmid's Addgene catalogue record and pLannotate feature annotations shown in this document.]
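Description:
pMH-SFB-BRCA1 is a mammalian expression plasmid of about 11.9 kb that produces full-length human BRCA1 fused at its N terminus to the triple SFB tag (S protein tag, FLAG epitope and streptavidin-binding peptide). The BRCA1 coding sequence was introduced into the pMH-SFB destination backbone by Gateway recombination and is accordingly flanked by attB1 and attB2 sites. Transcription is driven by the human cytomegalovirus immediate early enhancer and promoter, which sit directly upstream of the S-tag, FLAG and SBP coding segments, so the tags and BRCA1 are read as a single fusion protein. Downstream of the insert the annotation detects a fragment of the EMCV IRES, followed by an SV40 enhancer/early promoter driving puromycin N-acetyltransferase, which allows puromycin selection of transfected mammalian cells. In bacteria the plasmid is maintained at high copy through a ColE1/pUC-type origin and selected with ampicillin via the β-lactamase gene.

The feature table also shows retroviral elements: Moloney murine leukemia virus long terminal repeats flanking the expression region, a fragment of the MESV Ψ packaging signal and a truncated gag sequence. These suggest the backbone derives from a gammaretroviral vector, although the catalogue entry lists it only as a mammalian expression vector and does not describe viral packaging as an intended use.

The SFB tag supports detection through the FLAG and S epitopes and sequential purification on streptavidin and S-protein resins, making the construct suited to tandem affinity purification and pull-down of BRCA1-associated proteins. This is consistent with the associated study of PALB2 in the BRCA complex and homologous recombination repair.
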