Addgene plasmid #99394: pMH-SFB-BRCA1
Purpose: Mammalian expression construct for S protein-Flag-Streptavidin binding peptide (SFB)-tagged BRCA1
Depositing lab: Junjie Chen & Michael Huen. Depositing organization: Yale University. Publication: PALB2 is an integral component of the BRCA complex required for homologous recombination repair. Sy SM, Huen MS, Chen J. Proc Natl Acad Sci U S A. 2009 Apr 28;106(17):7155-60. doi: 10.1073/pnas.0811159106. Epub 2009 Apr 15. PubMed 19369211.
Backbone
  Vector backbone: pMH-SFB
  Vector type: Mammalian Expression
  Selectable markers: Puromycin
Growth in bacteria
  Bacterial resistance: Ampicillin, 100 μg/mL
  Growth temperature: 37°C
  Growth strain: DH5alpha
  Copy number: High Copy
Gene/Insert
  Gene/Insert name: BRCA1
  Species: H. sapiens (human)
  Entrez Gene: BRCA1 (a.k.a. BRCAI, BRCC1, BROVCA1, FANCS, IRIS, PNCA4, PPP1R53, PSCP, RNF53)
  Tag / fusion protein: SFB (S protein-FLAG-Streptavidin binding peptide) (N terminal on backbone)
  Cloning method: Gateway Cloning
Terms and licenses: Academic/Nonprofit Terms; Industry Terms: Not Available to Industry
How to cite: pMH-SFB-BRCA1 was a gift from Junjie Chen & Michael Huen (Addgene plasmid # 99394 ; http://n2t.net/addgene:99394 ; RRID:Addgene_99394)
